Addgene plasmid #112483: pZBTB17.1.0-gDNA
Purpose: CRISPR plasmid for expression of Cas9 and gRNA targeting human transcription factor ZBTB17
Depositing lab: Kevin White. Depositing organization: University of Chicago.
Backbone
  Vector backbone: pX330
  Backbone manufacturer: Zhang lab (Addgene plasmid ID: 42230)
  Vector type: Mammalian Expression, CRISPR
Growth in bacteria
  Bacterial resistance: Ampicillin, 100 μg/mL
  Growth temperature: 37°C
  Growth strain: DH5alpha
  Copy number: High Copy
Gene/Insert
  Gene/Insert name: ZBTB17
  gRNA/shRNA sequence: CCAGCTCACTCGGCAGGCGG GGG
  Species: H. sapiens (human)
  Entrez Gene: ZBTB17 (a.k.a. MIZ-1, ZNF151, ZNF60, pHZ-67)
  Cloning method: Restriction Enzyme; 5′ cloning site BbsI (destroyed during cloning); 3′ cloning site BbsI (destroyed during cloning)
  Sequencing primers: 5′ hU6-F (5'-GAGGGCCTATTTCCCATGATT-3')
Terms and licenses: Academic/Nonprofit Terms; Industry Terms: Not Available to Industry
Depositor comments: gRNA sequence listed includes 20 nucleotide target sequence, followed by the uncloned PAM sequence. The PAM sequence is not present in the plasmid. Use with plasmid pZBTB17-donor.
How to cite: pZBTB17.1.0-gDNA was a gift from Kevin White (Addgene plasmid # 112483 ; http://n2t.net/addgene:112483 ; RRID:Addgene_112483)
