[The description below was written by a language model from this plasmid's Addgene catalogue record and pLannotate feature annotations shown in this document.]
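Description:
pZBTB17.1.0-gDNA is a mammalian CRISPR expression plasmid built on the pX330 backbone, delivering both Streptococcus pyogenes Cas9 and a single guide RNA directed against the human transcription factor gene ZBTB17 (also known as MIZ-1). It is maintained in E. coli as a high-copy plasmid through a ColE1/pUC-type origin and selected with ampicillin via the β-lactamase gene. An f1/M13 phage origin and a single AAV2 inverted terminal repeat are also annotated as backbone remnants; with only one ITR called, the record does not suggest use as an AAV packaging vector.

Two expression units sit on the plasmid. A human U6 RNA polymerase III promoter drives the guide, a 20-nucleotide ZBTB17 target sequence cloned into the BbsI sites (destroyed in the process) directly upstream of the S. pyogenes gRNA scaffold; the PAM listed in the catalogue is part of the genomic target and is not present in the plasmid. Cas9 is transcribed from a hybrid promoter made of the CMV enhancer, the chicken β-actin promoter and a hybrid CBA/MVM intron. The Cas9 coding sequence, which the annotation tool splits into contiguous N- and C-terminal parts, ends in a nucleoplasmin nuclear localization signal and is followed by the bGH polyadenylation signal.

The depositor's sequence and the repository's sequencing result differ by about 40 nucleotides, and the difference appears to lie within the chicken β-actin promoter, which is annotated as two overlapping fragments in the sequencing result. The depositor notes that the plasmid is meant to be used with a companion donor plasmid, pZBTB17-donor, which implies Cas9 cleavage at ZBTB17 to promote donor-templated editing, although the record does not describe what the donor introduces.
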