Features (pLannotate 1.2.2; 18 found; start..end, strand, type, name):
     79..122     +  misc_RNA       gRNA scaffold (fragment): guide RNA scaffold for the Streptococcus pyogenes CRISPR/Cas9 system
    169..454     +  enhancer       CMV enhancer: human cytomegalovirus immediate early enhancer; contains an 18-bp deletion relative to the standard CMV enhancer
    456..733     +  promoter       chicken β-actin promoter: No description available
    734..962     +  intron         hybrid intron: hybrid between chicken β-actin (CBA) and minute virus of mice (MMV) introns (Gray et al., 2011)
   1100..2701    +  CDS            Cas9(N): N-terminal portion of Streptococcus pyogenes Cas9 (Zetsche et al., 2015)
   2702..5200    +  CDS            Cas9(C): C-terminal portion of Streptococcus pyogenes Cas9 (Zetsche et al., 2015)
   5201..5248    +  CDS            nucleoplasmin NLS: bipartite nuclear localization signal from nucleoplasmin
   5282..5393    +  polyA_signal   bGH poly(A) signal: bovine growth hormone polyadenylation signal
   5498..5638    +  repeat_region  AAV2 ITR: inverted terminal repeat of adeno-associated virus serotype 2 inverted
   5643..5694    -  misc_feature   bom (fragment): basis of mobility region from pBR322
   5713..6093    +  rep_origin     M13 ori (sequence partly withheld): M13 bacteriophage origin of replication; arrow indicates direction of (+) strand synthesis
   6169..6218    -  misc_feature   bom (fragment): basis of mobility region from pBR322
   6320..6355    -  CDS            rop (fragment): Rop protein, which maintains plasmids at low copy number; rop
   6450..6554    +  promoter       AmpR promoter: bla
   6555..7415    +  CDS            AmpR: β-lactamase; bla; confers resistance to ampicillin, carbenicillin, and related antibiotics
   7586..8174    +  rep_origin     ori: high-copy-number ColE1/pMB1/pBR322/pUC origin of replication
   8236..8476    +  promoter       U6 promoter: RNA polymerase III promoter for human U6 snRNA
   8505..72      +  misc_RNA       gRNA scaffold (across the origin): guide RNA scaffold for the Streptococcus pyogenes CRISPR/Cas9 system
>Addgene plasmid #112483 | pZBTB17.1.0-gDNA | depositor full sequence | sequence record 211874 | Full Sequence
TAGAGCTAGAAATAGCAAGTTAAAATAAGGCTAGTCCGTTATCAACTTGAAAAAGTGGCACCGAGTCGGT
GCTTTTTTGTTTTAGAGCTAGAAATAGCAAGTTAAAATAAGGCTAGTCCGTTTTTAGCGCGTGCGCCAAT
TCTGCAGACAAATGGCTCTAGAGGTACCCGTTACATAACTTACGGTAAATGGCCCGCCTGGCTGACCGCC
CAACGACCCCCGCCCATTGACGTCAATAGTAACGCCAATAGGGACTTTCCATTGACGTCAATGGGTGGAG
TATTTACGGTAAACTGCCCACTTGGCAGTACATCAAGTGTATCATATGCCAAGTACGCCCCCTATTGACG
TCAATGACGGTAAATGGCCCGCCTGGCATTGTGCCCAGTACATGACCTTATGGGACTTTCCTACTTGGCA
GTACATCTACGTATTAGTCATCGCTATTACCATGGTCGAGGTGAGCCCCACGTTCTGCTTCACTCTCCCC
ATCTCCCCCCCCTCCCCACCCCCAATTTTGTATTTATTTATTTTTTAATTATTTTGTGCAGCGATGGGGG
CGGGGGGGGGGGGGGGGCGCGCGCCAGGCGGGGCGGGGCGGGGCGAGGGGCGGGGCGGGGCGAGGCGGAG
AGGTGCGGCGGCAGCCAATCAGAGCGGCGCGCTCCGAAAGTTTCCTTTTATGGCGAGGCGGCGGCGGCGG
CGGCCCTATAAAAAGCGAAGCGCGCGGCGGGCGGGAGTCGCTGCGACGCTGCCTTCGCCCCGTGCCCCGC
TCCGCCGCCGCCTCGCGCCGCCCGCCCCGGCTCTGACTGACCGCGTTACTCCCACAGGTGAGCGGGCGGG
ACGGCCCTTCTCCTCCGGGCTGTAATTAGCTGAGCAAGAGGTAAGGGTTTAAGGGATGGTTGGTTGGTGG
GGTATTAATGTTTAATTACCTGGAGCACCTGCCTGAAATCACTTTTTTTCAGGTTGGACCGGTGCCACCA
TGGACTATAAGGACCACGACGGAGACTACAAGGATCATGATATTGATTACAAAGACGATGACGATAAGAT
GGCCCCAAAGAAGAAGCGGAAGGTCGGTATCCACGGAGTCCCAGCAGCCGACAAGAAGTACAGCATCGGC
CTGGACATCGGCACCAACTCTGTGGGCTGGGCCGTGATCACCGACGAGTACAAGGTGCCCAGCAAGAAAT
TCAAGGTGCTGGGCAACACCGACCGGCACAGCATCAAGAAGAACCTGATCGGAGCCCTGCTGTTCGACAG
CGGCGAAACAGCCGAGGCCACCCGGCTGAAGAGAACCGCCAGAAGAAGATACACCAGACGGAAGAACCGG
ATCTGCTATCTGCAAGAGATCTTCAGCAACGAGATGGCCAAGGTGGACGACAGCTTCTTCCACAGACTGG
AAGAGTCCTTCCTGGTGGAAGAGGATAAGAAGCACGAGCGGCACCCCATCTTCGGCAACATCGTGGACGA
GGTGGCCTACCACGAGAAGTACCCCACCATCTACCACCTGAGAAAGAAACTGGTGGACAGCACCGACAAG
GCCGACCTGCGGCTGATCTATCTGGCCCTGGCCCACATGATCAAGTTCCGGGGCCACTTCCTGATCGAGG
GCGACCTGAACCCCGACAACAGCGACGTGGACAAGCTGTTCATCCAGCTGGTGCAGACCTACAACCAGCT
GTTCGAGGAAAACCCCATCAACGCCAGCGGCGTGGACGCCAAGGCCATCCTGTCTGCCAGACTGAGCAAG
AGCAGACGGCTGGAAAATCTGATCGCCCAGCTGCCCGGCGAGAAGAAGAATGGCCTGTTCGGAAACCTGA
TTGCCCTGAGCCTGGGCCTGACCCCCAACTTCAAGAGCAACTTCGACCTGGCCGAGGATGCCAAACTGCA
GCTGAGCAAGGACACCTACGACGACGACCTGGACAACCTGCTGGCCCAGATCGGCGACCAGTACGCCGAC
CTGTTTCTGGCCGCCAAGAACCTGTCCGACGCCATCCTGCTGAGCGACATCCTGAGAGTGAACACCGAGA
TCACCAAGGCCCCCCTGAGCGCCTCTATGATCAAGAGATACGACGAGCACCACCAGGACCTGACCCTGCT
GAAAGCTCTCGTGCGGCAGCAGCTGCCTGAGAAGTACAAAGAGATTTTCTTCGACCAGAGCAAGAACGGC
TACGCCGGCTACATTGACGGCGGAGCCAGCCAGGAAGAGTTCTACAAGTTCATCAAGCCCATCCTGGAAA
AGATGGACGGCACCGAGGAACTGCTCGTGAAGCTGAACAGAGAGGACCTGCTGCGGAAGCAGCGGACCTT
CGACAACGGCAGCATCCCCCACCAGATCCACCTGGGAGAGCTGCACGCCATTCTGCGGCGGCAGGAAGAT
TTTTACCCATTCCTGAAGGACAACCGGGAAAAGATCGAGAAGATCCTGACCTTCCGCATCCCCTACTACG
TGGGCCCTCTGGCCAGGGGAAACAGCAGATTCGCCTGGATGACCAGAAAGAGCGAGGAAACCATCACCCC
CTGGAACTTCGAGGAAGTGGTGGACAAGGGCGCTTCCGCCCAGAGCTTCATCGAGCGGATGACCAACTTC
GATAAGAACCTGCCCAACGAGAAGGTGCTGCCCAAGCACAGCCTGCTGTACGAGTACTTCACCGTGTATA
ACGAGCTGACCAAAGTGAAATACGTGACCGAGGGAATGAGAAAGCCCGCCTTCCTGAGCGGCGAGCAGAA
AAAGGCCATCGTGGACCTGCTGTTCAAGACCAACCGGAAAGTGACCGTGAAGCAGCTGAAAGAGGACTAC
TTCAAGAAAATCGAGTGCTTCGACTCCGTGGAAATCTCCGGCGTGGAAGATCGGTTCAACGCCTCCCTGG
GCACATACCACGATCTGCTGAAAATTATCAAGGACAAGGACTTCCTGGACAATGAGGAAAACGAGGACAT
TCTGGAAGATATCGTGCTGACCCTGACACTGTTTGAGGACAGAGAGATGATCGAGGAACGGCTGAAAACC
TATGCCCACCTGTTCGACGACAAAGTGATGAAGCAGCTGAAGCGGCGGAGATACACCGGCTGGGGCAGGC
TGAGCCGGAAGCTGATCAACGGCATCCGGGACAAGCAGTCCGGCAAGACAATCCTGGATTTCCTGAAGTC
CGACGGCTTCGCCAACAGAAACTTCATGCAGCTGATCCACGACGACAGCCTGACCTTTAAAGAGGACATC
CAGAAAGCCCAGGTGTCCGGCCAGGGCGATAGCCTGCACGAGCACATTGCCAATCTGGCCGGCAGCCCCG
CCATTAAGAAGGGCATCCTGCAGACAGTGAAGGTGGTGGACGAGCTCGTGAAAGTGATGGGCCGGCACAA
GCCCGAGAACATCGTGATCGAAATGGCCAGAGAGAACCAGACCACCCAGAAGGGACAGAAGAACAGCCGC
GAGAGAATGAAGCGGATCGAAGAGGGCATCAAAGAGCTGGGCAGCCAGATCCTGAAAGAACACCCCGTGG
AAAACACCCAGCTGCAGAACGAGAAGCTGTACCTGTACTACCTGCAGAATGGGCGGGATATGTACGTGGA
CCAGGAACTGGACATCAACCGGCTGTCCGACTACGATGTGGACCATATCGTGCCTCAGAGCTTTCTGAAG
GACGACTCCATCGACAACAAGGTGCTGACCAGAAGCGACAAGAACCGGGGCAAGAGCGACAACGTGCCCT
CCGAAGAGGTCGTGAAGAAGATGAAGAACTACTGGCGGCAGCTGCTGAACGCCAAGCTGATTACCCAGAG
AAAGTTCGACAATCTGACCAAGGCCGAGAGAGGCGGCCTGAGCGAACTGGATAAGGCCGGCTTCATCAAG
AGACAGCTGGTGGAAACCCGGCAGATCACAAAGCACGTGGCACAGATCCTGGACTCCCGGATGAACACTA
AGTACGACGAGAATGACAAGCTGATCCGGGAAGTGAAAGTGATCACCCTGAAGTCCAAGCTGGTGTCCGA
TTTCCGGAAGGATTTCCAGTTTTACAAAGTGCGCGAGATCAACAACTACCACCACGCCCACGACGCCTAC
CTGAACGCCGTCGTGGGAACCGCCCTGATCAAAAAGTACCCTAAGCTGGAAAGCGAGTTCGTGTACGGCG
ACTACAAGGTGTACGACGTGCGGAAGATGATCGCCAAGAGCGAGCAGGAAATCGGCAAGGCTACCGCCAA
GTACTTCTTCTACAGCAACATCATGAACTTTTTCAAGACCGAGATTACCCTGGCCAACGGCGAGATCCGG
AAGCGGCCTCTGATCGAGACAAACGGCGAAACCGGGGAGATCGTGTGGGATAAGGGCCGGGATTTTGCCA
CCGTGCGGAAAGTGCTGAGCATGCCCCAAGTGAATATCGTGAAAAAGACCGAGGTGCAGACAGGCGGCTT
CAGCAAAGAGTCTATCCTGCCCAAGAGGAACAGCGATAAGCTGATCGCCAGAAAGAAGGACTGGGACCCT
AAGAAGTACGGCGGCTTCGACAGCCCCACCGTGGCCTATTCTGTGCTGGTGGTGGCCAAAGTGGAAAAGG
GCAAGTCCAAGAAACTGAAGAGTGTGAAAGAGCTGCTGGGGATCACCATCATGGAAAGAAGCAGCTTCGA
GAAGAATCCCATCGACTTTCTGGAAGCCAAGGGCTACAAAGAAGTGAAAAAGGACCTGATCATCAAGCTG
CCTAAGTACTCCCTGTTCGAGCTGGAAAACGGCCGGAAGAGAATGCTGGCCTCTGCCGGCGAACTGCAGA
AGGGAAACGAACTGGCCCTGCCCTCCAAATATGTGAACTTCCTGTACCTGGCCAGCCACTATGAGAAGCT
GAAGGGCTCCCCCGAGGATAATGAGCAGAAACAGCTGTTTGTGGAACAGCACAAGCACTACCTGGACGAG
ATCATCGAGCAGATCAGCGAGTTCTCCAAGAGAGTGATCCTGGCCGACGCTAATCTGGACAAAGTGCTGT
CCGCCTACAACAAGCACCGGGATAAGCCCATCAGAGAGCAGGCCGAGAATATCATCCACCTGTTTACCCT
GACCAATCTGGGAGCCCCTGCCGCCTTCAAGTACTTTGACACCACCATCGACCGGAAGAGGTACACCAGC
ACCAAAGAGGTGCTGGACGCCACCCTGATCCACCAGAGCATCACCGGCCTGTACGAGACACGGATCGACC
TGTCTCAGCTGGGAGGCGACAAAAGGCCGGCGGCCACGAAAAAGGCCGGCCAGGCAAAAAAGAAAAAGTA
AGAATTCCTAGAGCTCGCTGATCAGCCTCGACTGTGCCTTCTAGTTGCCAGCCATCTGTTGTTTGCCCCT
CCCCCGTGCCTTCCTTGACCCTGGAAGGTGCCACTCCCACTGTCCTTTCCTAATAAAATGAGGAAATTGC
ATCGCATTGTCTGAGTAGGTGTCATTCTATTCTGGGGGGTGGGGTGGGGCAGGACAGCAAGGGGGAGGAT
TGGGAAGAGAATAGCAGGCATGCTGGGGAGCGGCCGCAGGAACCCCTAGTGATGGAGTTGGCCACTCCCT
CTCTGCGCGCTCGCTCGCTCACTGAGGCCGGGCGACCAAAGGTCGCCCGACGCCCGGGCTTTGCCCGGGC
GGCCTCAGTGAGCGAGCGAGCGCGCAGCTGCCTGCAGGGGCGCCTGATGCGGTATTTTCTCCTTACGCAT
CTGTGCGGTATTTCACACCGCATA
[142 nt withheld, positions 5695-5836]
C
[141 nt withheld, positions 5838-5978]
CCTTTGACGTTGGAGTCCACGTTCTTT
[37 nt withheld, positions 6006-6042]
ACCCTATCTCGGGCTATTCTTTTGATTTATAAGGGATTTTGCCGATTTCGGCCTATTGGTTAAAAAATGA
GCTGATTTAACAAAAATTTAACGCGAATTTTAACAAAATATTAACGTTTACAATTTTATGGTGCACTCTC
AGTACAATCTGCTCTGATGCCGCATAGTTAAGCCAGCCCCGACACCCGCCAACACCCGCTGACGCGCCCT
GACGGGCTTGTCTGCTCCCGGCATCCGCTTACAGACAAGCTGTGACCGTCTCCGGGAGCTGCATGTGTCA
GAGGTTTTCACCGTCATCACCGAAACGCGCGAGACGAAAGGGCCTCGTGATACGCCTATTTTTATAGGTT
AATGTCATGATAATAATGGTTTCTTAGACGTCAGGTGGCACTTTTCGGGGAAATGTGCGCGGAACCCCTA
TTTGTTTATTTTTCTAAATACATTCAAATATGTATCCGCTCATGAGACAATAACCCTGATAAATGCTTCA
ATAATATTGAAAAAGGAAGAGTATGAGTATTCAACATTTCCGTGTCGCCCTTATTCCCTTTTTTGCGGCA
TTTTGCCTTCCTGTTTTTGCTCACCCAGAAACGCTGGTGAAAGTAAAAGATGCTGAAGATCAGTTGGGTG
CACGAGTGGGTTACATCGAACTGGATCTCAACAGCGGTAAGATCCTTGAGAGTTTTCGCCCCGAAGAACG
TTTTCCAATGATGAGCACTTTTAAAGTTCTGCTATGTGGCGCGGTATTATCCCGTATTGACGCCGGGCAA
GAGCAACTCGGTCGCCGCATACACTATTCTCAGAATGACTTGGTTGAGTACTCACCAGTCACAGAAAAGC
ATCTTACGGATGGCATGACAGTAAGAGAATTATGCAGTGCTGCCATAACCATGAGTGATAACACTGCGGC
CAACTTACTTCTGACAACGATCGGAGGACCGAAGGAGCTAACCGCTTTTTTGCACAACATGGGGGATCAT
GTAACTCGCCTTGATCGTTGGGAACCGGAGCTGAATGAAGCCATACCAAACGACGAGCGTGACACCACGA
TGCCTGTAGCAATGGCAACAACGTTGCGCAAACTATTAACTGGCGAACTACTTACTCTAGCTTCCCGGCA
ACAATTAATAGACTGGATGGAGGCGGATAAAGTTGCAGGACCACTTCTGCGCTCGGCCCTTCCGGCTGGC
TGGTTTATTGCTGATAAATCTGGAGCCGGTGAGCGTGGAAGCCGCGGTATCATTGCAGCACTGGGGCCAG
ATGGTAAGCCCTCCCGTATCGTAGTTATCTACACGACGGGGAGTCAGGCAACTATGGATGAACGAAATAG
ACAGATCGCTGAGATAGGTGCCTCACTGATTAAGCATTGGTAACTGTCAGACCAAGTTTACTCATATATA
CTTTAGATTGATTTAAAACTTCATTTTTAATTTAAAAGGATCTAGGTGAAGATCCTTTTTGATAATCTCA
TGACCAAAATCCCTTAACGTGAGTTTTCGTTCCACTGAGCGTCAGACCCCGTAGAAAAGATCAAAGGATC
TTCTTGAGATCCTTTTTTTCTGCGCGTAATCTGCTGCTTGCAAACAAAAAAACCACCGCTACCAGCGGTG
GTTTGTTTGCCGGATCAAGAGCTACCAACTCTTTTTCCGAAGGTAACTGGCTTCAGCAGAGCGCAGATAC
CAAATACTGTCCTTCTAGTGTAGCCGTAGTTAGGCCACCACTTCAAGAACTCTGTAGCACCGCCTACATA
CCTCGCTCTGCTAATCCTGTTACCAGTGGCTGCTGCCAGTGGCGATAAGTCGTGTCTTACCGGGTTGGAC
TCAAGACGATAGTTACCGGATAAGGCGCAGCGGTCGGGCTGAACGGGGGGTTCGTGCACACAGCCCAGCT
TGGAGCGAACGACCTACACCGAACTGAGATACCTACAGCGTGAGCTATGAGAAAGCGCCACGCTTCCCGA
AGGGAGAAAGGCGGACAGGTATCCGGTAAGCGGCAGGGTCGGAACAGGAGAGCGCACGAGGGAGCTTCCA
GGGGGAAACGCCTGGTATCTTTATAGTCCTGTCGGGTTTCGCCACCTCTGACTTGAGCGTCGATTTTTGT
GATGCTCGTCAGGGGGGCGGAGCCTATGGAAAAACGCCAGCAACGCGGCCTTTTTACGGTTCCTGGCCTT
TTGCTGGCCTTTTGCTCACATGTGAGGGCCTATTTCCCATGATTCCTTCATATTTGCATATACGATACAA
GGCTGTTAGAGAGATAATTGGAATTAATTTGACTGTAAACACAAAGATATTAGTACAAAATACGTGACGT
AGAAAGTAATAATTTCTTGGGTAGTTTGCAGTTTTAAAATTATGTTTTAAAATGGACTATCATATGCTTA
CCGTAACTTGAAAGTATTTCGATTTCTTGGCTTTATATATCTTGTGGAAAGGACGAAACACCCCAGCTCA
CTCGGCAGGCGGGTTT
