Features (pLannotate 1.2.2; 19 found; start..end, strand, type, name):
     79..122     +  misc_RNA       gRNA scaffold (fragment): guide RNA scaffold for the Streptococcus pyogenes CRISPR/Cas9 system
    169..454     +  enhancer       CMV enhancer: human cytomegalovirus immediate early enhancer; contains an 18-bp deletion relative to the standard CMV enhancer
    456..575     +  promoter       chicken β-actin promoter (fragment): No description available
    567..693     +  promoter       chicken β-actin promoter (fragment): No description available
    694..921     +  intron         hybrid intron: hybrid between chicken β-actin (CBA) and minute virus of mice (MMV) introns (Gray et al., 2011)
   1059..2660    +  CDS            Cas9(N): N-terminal portion of Streptococcus pyogenes Cas9 (Zetsche et al., 2015)
   2661..5159    +  CDS            Cas9(C): C-terminal portion of Streptococcus pyogenes Cas9 (Zetsche et al., 2015)
   5160..5207    +  CDS            nucleoplasmin NLS: bipartite nuclear localization signal from nucleoplasmin
   5241..5352    +  polyA_signal   bGH poly(A) signal: bovine growth hormone polyadenylation signal
   5457..5597    +  repeat_region  AAV2 ITR: inverted terminal repeat of adeno-associated virus serotype 2 inverted
   5602..5653    -  misc_feature   bom (fragment): basis of mobility region from pBR322
   5672..6127    +  rep_origin     f1 ori (sequence partly withheld): f1 bacteriophage origin of replication; arrow indicates direction of (+) strand synthesis
   6128..6177    -  misc_feature   bom (fragment): basis of mobility region from pBR322
   6279..6314    -  CDS            rop (fragment): Rop protein, which maintains plasmids at low copy number; rop
   6409..6513    +  promoter       AmpR promoter: bla
   6514..7374    +  CDS            AmpR: β-lactamase; bla; confers resistance to ampicillin, carbenicillin, and related antibiotics
   7545..8133    +  rep_origin     ori: high-copy-number ColE1/pMB1/pBR322/pUC origin of replication
   8195..8435    +  promoter       U6 promoter: RNA polymerase III promoter for human U6 snRNA
   8465..72      +  misc_RNA       gRNA scaffold (across the origin): guide RNA scaffold for the Streptococcus pyogenes CRISPR/Cas9 system
>Addgene plasmid #112483 | pZBTB17.1.0-gDNA | addgene full sequence | sequence record 230520 | Addgene NGS Result
TAGAGCTAGAAATAGCAAGTTAAAATAAGGCTAGTCCGTTATCAACTTGAAAAAGTGGCACCGAGTCGGT
GCTTTTTTGTTTTAGAGCTAGAAATAGCAAGTTAAAATAAGGCTAGTCCGTTTTTAGCGCGTGCGCCAAT
TCTGCAGACAAATGGCTCTAGAGGTACCCGTTACATAACTTACGGTAAATGGCCCGCCTGGCTGACCGCC
CAACGACCCCCGCCCATTGACGTCAATAGTAACGCCAATAGGGACTTTCCATTGACGTCAATGGGTGGAG
TATTTACGGTAAACTGCCCACTTGGCAGTACATCAAGTGTATCATATGCCAAGTACGCCCCCTATTGACG
TCAATGACGGTAAATGGCCCGCCTGGCATTGTGCCCAGTACATGACCTTATGGGACTTTCCTACTTGGCA
GTACATCTACGTATTAGTCATCGCTATTACCATGGTCGAGGTGAGCCCCACGTTCTGCTTCACTCTCCCC
ATCTCCCCCCCCTCCCCACCCCCAATTTTGTATTTATTTATTTTTTAATTATTTTGTGCAGCGATGGGGG
CGGGGGGGGGGGGGGCGGGGCGAGGCGGAGAGGTGCGGCGGCAGCCAATCAGAGCGGCGCGCTCCGAAAG
TTTCCTTTTATGGCGAGGCGGCGGCGGCGGCGGCCCTATAAAAAGCGAAGCGCGCGGCGGGCGGGAGTCG
CTGCGCGCTGCCTTCGCCCCGTGCCCCGCTCCGCCGCCGCCTCGCGCCGCCCGCCCCGGCTCTGACTGAC
CGCGTTACTCCCACAGGTGAGCGGGCGGGACGGCCCTTCTCCTCCGGGCTGTAATTAGCTGAGCAAGAGG
TAAGGGTTTAAGGGATGGTTGGTTGGTGGGGTATTAATGTTTAATTACCTGGAGCACCTGCCTGAAATCA
CTTTTTTTCAGGTTGGACCGGTGCCACCATGGACTATAAGGACCACGACGGAGACTACAAGGATCATGAT
ATTGATTACAAAGACGATGACGATAAGATGGCCCCAAAGAAGAAGCGGAAGGTCGGTATCCACGGAGTCC
CAGCAGCCGACAAGAAGTACAGCATCGGCCTGGACATCGGCACCAACTCTGTGGGCTGGGCCGTGATCAC
CGACGAGTACAAGGTGCCCAGCAAGAAATTCAAGGTGCTGGGCAACACCGACCGGCACAGCATCAAGAAG
AACCTGATCGGAGCCCTGCTGTTCGACAGCGGCGAAACAGCCGAGGCCACCCGGCTGAAGAGAACCGCCA
GAAGAAGATACACCAGACGGAAGAACCGGATCTGCTATCTGCAAGAGATCTTCAGCAACGAGATGGCCAA
GGTGGACGACAGCTTCTTCCACAGACTGGAAGAGTCCTTCCTGGTGGAAGAGGATAAGAAGCACGAGCGG
CACCCCATCTTCGGCAACATCGTGGACGAGGTGGCCTACCACGAGAAGTACCCCACCATCTACCACCTGA
GAAAGAAACTGGTGGACAGCACCGACAAGGCCGACCTGCGGCTGATCTATCTGGCCCTGGCCCACATGAT
CAAGTTCCGGGGCCACTTCCTGATCGAGGGCGACCTGAACCCCGACAACAGCGACGTGGACAAGCTGTTC
ATCCAGCTGGTGCAGACCTACAACCAGCTGTTCGAGGAAAACCCCATCAACGCCAGCGGCGTGGACGCCA
AGGCCATCCTGTCTGCCAGACTGAGCAAGAGCAGACGGCTGGAAAATCTGATCGCCCAGCTGCCCGGCGA
GAAGAAGAATGGCCTGTTCGGAAACCTGATTGCCCTGAGCCTGGGCCTGACCCCCAACTTCAAGAGCAAC
TTCGACCTGGCCGAGGATGCCAAACTGCAGCTGAGCAAGGACACCTACGACGACGACCTGGACAACCTGC
TGGCCCAGATCGGCGACCAGTACGCCGACCTGTTTCTGGCCGCCAAGAACCTGTCCGACGCCATCCTGCT
GAGCGACATCCTGAGAGTGAACACCGAGATCACCAAGGCCCCCCTGAGCGCCTCTATGATCAAGAGATAC
GACGAGCACCACCAGGACCTGACCCTGCTGAAAGCTCTCGTGCGGCAGCAGCTGCCTGAGAAGTACAAAG
AGATTTTCTTCGACCAGAGCAAGAACGGCTACGCCGGCTACATTGACGGCGGAGCCAGCCAGGAAGAGTT
CTACAAGTTCATCAAGCCCATCCTGGAAAAGATGGACGGCACCGAGGAACTGCTCGTGAAGCTGAACAGA
GAGGACCTGCTGCGGAAGCAGCGGACCTTCGACAACGGCAGCATCCCCCACCAGATCCACCTGGGAGAGC
TGCACGCCATTCTGCGGCGGCAGGAAGATTTTTACCCATTCCTGAAGGACAACCGGGAAAAGATCGAGAA
GATCCTGACCTTCCGCATCCCCTACTACGTGGGCCCTCTGGCCAGGGGAAACAGCAGATTCGCCTGGATG
ACCAGAAAGAGCGAGGAAACCATCACCCCCTGGAACTTCGAGGAAGTGGTGGACAAGGGCGCTTCCGCCC
AGAGCTTCATCGAGCGGATGACCAACTTCGATAAGAACCTGCCCAACGAGAAGGTGCTGCCCAAGCACAG
CCTGCTGTACGAGTACTTCACCGTGTATAACGAGCTGACCAAAGTGAAATACGTGACCGAGGGAATGAGA
AAGCCCGCCTTCCTGAGCGGCGAGCAGAAAAAGGCCATCGTGGACCTGCTGTTCAAGACCAACCGGAAAG
TGACCGTGAAGCAGCTGAAAGAGGACTACTTCAAGAAAATCGAGTGCTTCGACTCCGTGGAAATCTCCGG
CGTGGAAGATCGGTTCAACGCCTCCCTGGGCACATACCACGATCTGCTGAAAATTATCAAGGACAAGGAC
TTCCTGGACAATGAGGAAAACGAGGACATTCTGGAAGATATCGTGCTGACCCTGACACTGTTTGAGGACA
GAGAGATGATCGAGGAACGGCTGAAAACCTATGCCCACCTGTTCGACGACAAAGTGATGAAGCAGCTGAA
GCGGCGGAGATACACCGGCTGGGGCAGGCTGAGCCGGAAGCTGATCAACGGCATCCGGGACAAGCAGTCC
GGCAAGACAATCCTGGATTTCCTGAAGTCCGACGGCTTCGCCAACAGAAACTTCATGCAGCTGATCCACG
ACGACAGCCTGACCTTTAAAGAGGACATCCAGAAAGCCCAGGTGTCCGGCCAGGGCGATAGCCTGCACGA
GCACATTGCCAATCTGGCCGGCAGCCCCGCCATTAAGAAGGGCATCCTGCAGACAGTGAAGGTGGTGGAC
GAGCTCGTGAAAGTGATGGGCCGGCACAAGCCCGAGAACATCGTGATCGAAATGGCCAGAGAGAACCAGA
CCACCCAGAAGGGACAGAAGAACAGCCGCGAGAGAATGAAGCGGATCGAAGAGGGCATCAAAGAGCTGGG
CAGCCAGATCCTGAAAGAACACCCCGTGGAAAACACCCAGCTGCAGAACGAGAAGCTGTACCTGTACTAC
CTGCAGAATGGGCGGGATATGTACGTGGACCAGGAACTGGACATCAACCGGCTGTCCGACTACGATGTGG
ACCATATCGTGCCTCAGAGCTTTCTGAAGGACGACTCCATCGACAACAAGGTGCTGACCAGAAGCGACAA
GAACCGGGGCAAGAGCGACAACGTGCCCTCCGAAGAGGTCGTGAAGAAGATGAAGAACTACTGGCGGCAG
CTGCTGAACGCCAAGCTGATTACCCAGAGAAAGTTCGACAATCTGACCAAGGCCGAGAGAGGCGGCCTGA
GCGAACTGGATAAGGCCGGCTTCATCAAGAGACAGCTGGTGGAAACCCGGCAGATCACAAAGCACGTGGC
ACAGATCCTGGACTCCCGGATGAACACTAAGTACGACGAGAATGACAAGCTGATCCGGGAAGTGAAAGTG
ATCACCCTGAAGTCCAAGCTGGTGTCCGATTTCCGGAAGGATTTCCAGTTTTACAAAGTGCGCGAGATCA
ACAACTACCACCACGCCCACGACGCCTACCTGAACGCCGTCGTGGGAACCGCCCTGATCAAAAAGTACCC
TAAGCTGGAAAGCGAGTTCGTGTACGGCGACTACAAGGTGTACGACGTGCGGAAGATGATCGCCAAGAGC
GAGCAGGAAATCGGCAAGGCTACCGCCAAGTACTTCTTCTACAGCAACATCATGAACTTTTTCAAGACCG
AGATTACCCTGGCCAACGGCGAGATCCGGAAGCGGCCTCTGATCGAGACAAACGGCGAAACCGGGGAGAT
CGTGTGGGATAAGGGCCGGGATTTTGCCACCGTGCGGAAAGTGCTGAGCATGCCCCAAGTGAATATCGTG
AAAAAGACCGAGGTGCAGACAGGCGGCTTCAGCAAAGAGTCTATCCTGCCCAAGAGGAACAGCGATAAGC
TGATCGCCAGAAAGAAGGACTGGGACCCTAAGAAGTACGGCGGCTTCGACAGCCCCACCGTGGCCTATTC
TGTGCTGGTGGTGGCCAAAGTGGAAAAGGGCAAGTCCAAGAAACTGAAGAGTGTGAAAGAGCTGCTGGGG
ATCACCATCATGGAAAGAAGCAGCTTCGAGAAGAATCCCATCGACTTTCTGGAAGCCAAGGGCTACAAAG
AAGTGAAAAAGGACCTGATCATCAAGCTGCCTAAGTACTCCCTGTTCGAGCTGGAAAACGGCCGGAAGAG
AATGCTGGCCTCTGCCGGCGAACTGCAGAAGGGAAACGAACTGGCCCTGCCCTCCAAATATGTGAACTTC
CTGTACCTGGCCAGCCACTATGAGAAGCTGAAGGGCTCCCCCGAGGATAATGAGCAGAAACAGCTGTTTG
TGGAACAGCACAAGCACTACCTGGACGAGATCATCGAGCAGATCAGCGAGTTCTCCAAGAGAGTGATCCT
GGCCGACGCTAATCTGGACAAAGTGCTGTCCGCCTACAACAAGCACCGGGATAAGCCCATCAGAGAGCAG
GCCGAGAATATCATCCACCTGTTTACCCTGACCAATCTGGGAGCCCCTGCCGCCTTCAAGTACTTTGACA
CCACCATCGACCGGAAGAGGTACACCAGCACCAAAGAGGTGCTGGACGCCACCCTGATCCACCAGAGCAT
CACCGGCCTGTACGAGACACGGATCGACCTGTCTCAGCTGGGAGGCGACAAAAGGCCGGCGGCCACGAAA
AAGGCCGGCCAGGCAAAAAAGAAAAAGTAAGAATTCCTAGAGCTCGCTGATCAGCCTCGACTGTGCCTTC
TAGTTGCCAGCCATCTGTTGTTTGCCCCTCCCCCGTGCCTTCCTTGACCCTGGAAGGTGCCACTCCCACT
GTCCTTTCCTAATAAAATGAGGAAATTGCATCGCATTGTCTGAGTAGGTGTCATTCTATTCTGGGGGGTG
GGGTGGGGCAGGACAGCAAGGGGGAGGATTGGGAAGAGAATAGCAGGCATGCTGGGGAGCGGCCGCAGGA
ACCCCTAGTGATGGAGTTGGCCACTCCCTCTCTGCGCGCTCGCTCGCTCACTGAGGCCGGGCGACCAAAG
GTCGCCCGACGCCCGGGCTTTGCCCGGGCGGCCTCAGTGAGCGAGCGAGCGCGCAGCTGCCTGCAGGGGC
GCCTGATGCGGTATTTTCTCCTTACGCATCTGTGCGGTATTTCACACCGCATA
[95 nt withheld, positions 5654-5748]
T
[46 nt withheld, positions 5750-5795]
C
[141 nt withheld, positions 5797-5937]
CCTTTGACGTTGGAGTCCACGTTCTTT
[37 nt withheld, positions 5965-6001]
ACTCTATCTCGGGCTATTCTTTTGATTTATAAGGGATTTTGCCGATTTCGGTCTATTGGTTAAAAAATGA
GCTGATTTAACAAAAATTTAACGCGAATTTTAACAAAATATTAACGTTTACAATTTTATGGTGCACTCTC
AGTACAATCTGCTCTGATGCCGCATAGTTAAGCCAGCCCCGACACCCGCCAACACCCGCTGACGCGCCCT
GACGGGCTTGTCTGCTCCCGGCATCCGCTTACAGACAAGCTGTGACCGTCTCCGGGAGCTGCATGTGTCA
GAGGTTTTCACCGTCATCACCGAAACGCGCGAGACGAAAGGGCCTCGTGATACGCCTATTTTTATAGGTT
AATGTCATGATAATAATGGTTTCTTAGACGTCAGGTGGCACTTTTCGGGGAAATGTGCGCGGAACCCCTA
TTTGTTTATTTTTCTAAATACATTCAAATATGTATCCGCTCATGAGACAATAACCCTGATAAATGCTTCA
ATAATATTGAAAAAGGAAGAGTATGAGTATTCAACATTTCCGTGTCGCCCTTATTCCCTTTTTTGCGGCA
TTTTGCCTTCCTGTTTTTGCTCACCCAGAAACGCTGGTGAAAGTAAAAGATGCTGAAGATCAGTTGGGTG
CACGAGTGGGTTACATCGAACTGGATCTCAACAGCGGTAAGATCCTTGAGAGTTTTCGCCCCGAAGAACG
TTTTCCAATGATGAGCACTTTTAAAGTTCTGCTATGTGGCGCGGTATTATCCCGTATTGACGCCGGGCAA
GAGCAACTCGGTCGCCGCATACACTATTCTCAGAATGACTTGGTTGAGTACTCACCAGTCACAGAAAAGC
ATCTTACGGATGGCATGACAGTAAGAGAATTATGCAGTGCTGCCATAACCATGAGTGATAACACTGCGGC
CAACTTACTTCTGACAACGATCGGAGGACCGAAGGAGCTAACCGCTTTTTTGCACAACATGGGGGATCAT
GTAACTCGCCTTGATCGTTGGGAACCGGAGCTGAATGAAGCCATACCAAACGACGAGCGTGACACCACGA
TGCCTGTAGCAATGGCAACAACGTTGCGCAAACTATTAACTGGCGAACTACTTACTCTAGCTTCCCGGCA
ACAATTAATAGACTGGATGGAGGCGGATAAAGTTGCAGGACCACTTCTGCGCTCGGCCCTTCCGGCTGGC
TGGTTTATTGCTGATAAATCTGGAGCCGGTGAGCGTGGAAGCCGCGGTATCATTGCAGCACTGGGGCCAG
ATGGTAAGCCCTCCCGTATCGTAGTTATCTACACGACGGGGAGTCAGGCAACTATGGATGAACGAAATAG
ACAGATCGCTGAGATAGGTGCCTCACTGATTAAGCATTGGTAACTGTCAGACCAAGTTTACTCATATATA
CTTTAGATTGATTTAAAACTTCATTTTTAATTTAAAAGGATCTAGGTGAAGATCCTTTTTGATAATCTCA
TGACCAAAATCCCTTAACGTGAGTTTTCGTTCCACTGAGCGTCAGACCCCGTAGAAAAGATCAAAGGATC
TTCTTGAGATCCTTTTTTTCTGCGCGTAATCTGCTGCTTGCAAACAAAAAAACCACCGCTACCAGCGGTG
GTTTGTTTGCCGGATCAAGAGCTACCAACTCTTTTTCCGAAGGTAACTGGCTTCAGCAGAGCGCAGATAC
CAAATACTGTTCTTCTAGTGTAGCCGTAGTTAGGCCACCACTTCAAGAACTCTGTAGCACCGCCTACATA
CCTCGCTCTGCTAATCCTGTTACCAGTGGCTGCTGCCAGTGGCGATAAGTCGTGTCTTACCGGGTTGGAC
TCAAGACGATAGTTACCGGATAAGGCGCAGCGGTCGGGCTGAACGGGGGGTTCGTGCACACAGCCCAGCT
TGGAGCGAACGACCTACACCGAACTGAGATACCTACAGCGTGAGCTATGAGAAAGCGCCACGCTTCCCGA
AGGGAGAAAGGCGGACAGGTATCCGGTAAGCGGCAGGGTCGGAACAGGAGAGCGCACGAGGGAGCTTCCA
GGGGGAAACGCCTGGTATCTTTATAGTCCTGTCGGGTTTCGCCACCTCTGACTTGAGCGTCGATTTTTGT
GATGCTCGTCAGGGGGGCGGAGCCTATGGAAAAACGCCAGCAACGCGGCCTTTTTACGGTTCCTGGCCTT
TTGCTGGCCTTTTGCTCACATGTGAGGGCCTATTTCCCATGATTCCTTCATATTTGCATATACGATACAA
GGCTGTTAGAGAGATAATTGGAATTAATTTGACTGTAAACACAAAGATATTAGTACAAAATACGTGACGT
AGAAAGTAATAATTTCTTGGGTAGTTTGCAGTTTTAAAATTATGTTTTAAAATGGACTATCATATGCTTA
CCGTAACTTGAAAGTATTTCGATTTCTTGGCTTTATATATCTTGTGGAAAGGACGAAACACCGCCAGCTC
ACTCGGCAGGCGGGTTT
